>Addgene plasmid #137891 | pGEL082 | depositor full sequence | sequence record 266266 | pGEL082 sequence 15291 bps
GGCGCGCCTGCAGTGCAGCGTGACCCGGTCGTGCCCCTCTCTTGAGATAATGAGCATTGCATGTCTAAGT
TATAAAAAATTACCACATATTTTTTTTGTCACACTTGTTTGAAGTGCAGTTTATCTATCTTTATACATAT
ATTTAAACTTTACTCTACGAATAATATAATCTATAGTACTACAATAATATCAGTGTTTTAGAGAATCATA
TAAATGAACAGTTAGACATGGTCTAAAGGACAATTGAGTATTTTGACAACAGGACTCTACAGTTTTATCT
TTTTAGTGTGCATGTGTTCTCCTTTTTTTTTGCAAATAGCTTCACCTATATAATACTTCATCCATTTTAT
TAGTACATCCATTTAGGGTTTAGGGTTAATGGTTTTTATAGACTAATTTTTTTAGTACATCTATTTTATT
CTATTTTAGCCTCTAAATTAAGAAAACTAAAACTCTATTTTAGTTTTTTTATTTAATAATTTAGATATAA
AATAGAATAAAATAAAGTGACTAAAAATTAAACAAATACCCTTTAAGAAATTAAAAAAACTAAGGAAACA
TTTTTCTTGTTTCGAGTAGATAATGCCAGCCTGTTAAACGCCGTCGACGAGTCTAACGGACACCAACCAG
CGAACCAGCAGCGTCGCGTCGGGCCAAGCGAAGCAGACGGCACGGCATCTCTGTCGCTGCCTCTGGACCC
CTCTCGAGAGTTCCGCTCCACCGTTGGACTTGCTCCGCTGTCGGCATCCAGAAATTGCGTGGCGGAGCGG
CAGACGTGAGCCGGCACGGCAGGCGGCCTCCTCCTCCTCTCACGGCACCGGCAGCTACGGGGGATTCCTT
TCCCACCGCTCCTTCGCTTTCCCTTCCTCGCCCGCCGTAATAAATAGACACCCCCTCCACACCCTCTTTC
CCCAACCTCGTGTTGTTCGGAGCGCACACACACACAACCAGAACTCCCCCAAATCCACCCGTCGGCACCT
CCGCTTCAAGGTACGCCGCTCGTCCTCCCCCCCCCCCCCTCTCTACCTTCTCAAGATCGGCGTTCCGGTC
CATGGTTAGGGCCCGGTAGTTCTACTTCTGTTCATGTTTGTGTTAGATCCGTGTTTGTGTTAGATCCGTG
CTACTAGCGTTCGTACACGGATGCGACCTGTACGTCAGACACGTTCTGATTGCTAACTTGCCAGTGTTTC
TCTTTGGGGAATCCTGGGATGGCTCTAGCCGTTCCGCAGACGGGATCGATTTCATGATTTTTTTTGTTTC
GTTGCATAGGGTTTGGTTTGCCCTTTTCCTTTATTTCAATATATGCCGTGCACTTGTTTGTCGGGTCATC
TTTTCATGCTTTTTTTTGTCTTGGTTGTGATGATGTGGTCTGGTTGGGCGGTCGTTCAAGATCGGAGTAG
AATTAATTCTGTTTCAAACTACCTGGTGGATTTATTAATTTTGGATCTGTATGTGTGTGCCATACATATT
CATAGTTACGAATTGAAGATGATGGATGGAAATATCGATCTAGGATAGGTATACATGTTGATGCGGGTTT
TACTGATGCATATACAGAGATGCTTTTTGTTCGCTTGGTTGTGATGATGTGGTGTGGTTGGGCGGTCGTT
CATTCGTTCAAGATCGGAGTAGAATACTGTTTCAAACTACCTGGTGTATTTATTAATTTTGGAACTGTAT
GTGTGTGTCATACATCTTCATAGTTACGAGTTTAAGATGGATGGAAATATCGATCTAGGATAGGTATACA
TGTTGATGTGGGTTTTACTGATGCATATACATGATGGCATATGCAGCATCTATTCATATGCTCTAACCTT
GAGTACCTATCTATTATAATAAACAAGTATGTTTTATAATTATTTTGATCTTGATATACTTGGATGATGG
CATATGCAGCAGCTATATGTGGATTTTTTTAGCCCTGCCTTCATACGCTATTTATTTGCTTGGTACTGTT
TCTTTTGTCGATGCTCACCCTGTTGTTTGGTGTTACTTCTGCAGCCTGCAGGTAGATCGCTCGTCGACAT
GGATAAGAAGTACTCTATCGGACTCGATATCGGAACTAACTCTGTGGGATGGGCTGTGATCACCGATGAG
TACAAGGTGCCATCTAAGAAGTTCAAGGTTCTCGGAAACACCGATAGGCACTCTATCAAGAAAAACCTTA
TCGGTGCTCTCCTCTTCGATTCTGGTGAAACTGCTGAGGCTACCAGACTCAAGAGAACCGCTAGAAGAAG
GTACACCAGAAGAAAGAACAGGATCTGCTACCTCCAAGAGATCTTCTCTAACGAGATGGCTAAAGTGGAT
GATTCATTCTTCCACAGGCTCGAAGAGTCATTCCTCGTGGAAGAAGATAAGAAGCACGAGAGGCACCCTA
TCTTCGGAAACATCGTTGATGAGGTGGCATACCACGAGAAGTACCCTACTATCTACCACCTCAGAAAGAA
GCTCGTTGATTCTACTGATAAGGCTGATCTCAGGCTCATCTACCTCGCTCTCGCTCACATGATCAAGTTC
AGAGGACACTTCCTCATCGAGGGTGATCTCAACCCTGATAACTCTGATGTGGATAAGTTGTTCATCCAGC
TCGTGCAGACCTACAACCAGCTTTTCGAAGAGAACCCTATCAACGCTTCAGGTGTGGATGCTAAGGCTAT
CCTCTCTGCTAGGCTCTCTAAGTCAAGAAGGCTTGAGAACCTCATTGCTCAGCTCCCTGGTGAGAAGAAG
AACGGACTTTTCGGAAACTTGATCGCTCTCTCTCTCGGACTCACCCCTAACTTCAAGTCTAACTTCGATC
TCGCTGAGGATGCAAAGCTCCAGCTCTCAAAGGATACCTACGATGATGATCTCGATAACCTCCTCGCTCA
GATCGGAGATCAGTACGCTGATTTGTTCCTCGCTGCTAAGAACCTCTCTGATGCTATCCTCCTCAGTGAT
ATCCTCAGAGTGAACACCGAGATCACCAAGGCTCCACTCTCAGCTTCTATGATCAAGAGATACGATGAGC
ACCACCAGGATCTCACACTTCTCAAGGCTCTTGTTAGACAGCAGCTCCCAGAGAAGTACAAAGAGATTTT
CTTCGATCAGTCTAAGAACGGATACGCTGGTTACATCGATGGTGGTGCATCTCAAGAAGAGTTCTACAAG
TTCATCAAGCCTATCCTCGAGAAGATGGATGGAACCGAGGAACTCCTCGTGAAGCTCAATAGAGAGGATC
TTCTCAGAAAGCAGAGGACCTTCGATAACGGATCTATCCCTCATCAGATCCACCTCGGAGAGTTGCACGC
TATCCTTAGAAGGCAAGAGGATTTCTACCCATTCCTCAAGGATAACAGGGAAAAGATTGAGAAGATTCTC
ACCTTCAGAATCCCTTACTACGTGGGACCTCTCGCTAGAGGAAACTCAAGATTCGCTTGGATGACCAGAA
AGTCTGAGGAAACCATCACCCCTTGGAACTTCGAAGAGGTCAATATGCTGTCAAAGGCAGCTTTTGTCAC
CGGAGGAGACCTTGGTCTCAGTTTTAGAGCTAGAAATAGCAAGTTAAAATAAGGCTAGTCCGTTATCAAC
TTGAAAAAGTGGCACCGAGTCGGTGCTTTTGTCACCGGATGTGTTTTCCGGTCTGATGAGTCCGTGAGGA
CGAAACAAAAGCTTTCTTTTCTTTTCCTTTTCGTTGCTTGTTTTCCCCTTCTGATGTTGTGTGTTGAGTT
TATTGTTTGGTTTGCTGGTAGATCCAGTATTTGGATCATTTTTCCTTTTTTTTTTCTTTCATTGCTTCTG
CGGAGGGATGAGTTTGTGCATGAATCTTTTGTTGGTTGGATTCGCTTAGTTTTCACACTAGTCCTTTGAT
TCAGCGCAAATCTTTGTTAATTGGCTCGCTTAATTCTGACATAAAGTGTTCCTTCTTGGTTCTGCTTGCA
GGTGGTGGATAAGGGTGCTAGTGCTCAGTCTTTCATCGAGAGGATGACCAACTTCGATAAGAACCTTCCA
AACGAGAAGGTGCTCCCTAAGCACTCTTTGCTCTACGAGTACTTCACCGTGTACAACGAGTTGACCAAGG
TTAAGTACGTGACCGAGGGAATGAGGAAGCCTGCTTTTTTGTCAGGTGAGCAAAAGAAGGCTATCGTTGA
TCTCTTGTTCAAGACCAACAGAAAGGTGACCGTGAAGCAGCTCAAAGAGGATTACTTCAAGAAAATCGAG
TGCTTCGATTCAGTTGAGATTTCTGGTGTTGAGGATAGGTTCAACGCATCTCTCGGAACCTACCACGATC
TCCTCAAGATCATTAAGGATAAGGATTTCTTGGATAACGAGGAAAACGAGGATATCTTGGAGGATATCGT
TCTTACCCTCACCCTCTTTGAAGATAGAGAGATGATTGAAGAAAGGCTCAAGACCTACGCTCATCTCTTC
GATGATAAGGTGATGAAGCAGTTGAAGAGAAGAAGATACACTGGTTGGGGAAGGCTCTCAAGAAAGCTCA
TTAACGGAATCAGGGATAAGCAGTCTGGAAAGACAATCCTTGATTTCCTCAAGTCTGATGGATTCGCTAA
CAGAAACTTCATGCAGCTCATCCACGATGATTCTCTCACCTTTAAAGAGGATATCCAGAAGGCTCAGGTT
TCAGGACAGGGTGATAGTCTCCATGAGCATATCGCTAACCTCGCTGGATCTCCTGCAATCAAGAAGGGAA
TCCTCCAGACTGTGAAGGTTGTGGATGAGTTGGTGAAGGTGATGGGAAGGCATAAGCCTGAGAACATCGT
GATCGAAATGGCTAGAGAGAACCAGACCACTCAGAAGGGACAGAAGAACTCTAGGGAAAGGATGAAGAGG
ATCGAGGAAGGTATCAAAGAGCTTGGATCTCAGATCCTCAAAGAGCACCCTGTTGAGAACACTCAGCTCC
AGAATGAGAAGCTCTACCTCTACTACCTCCAGAACGGAAGGGATATGTATGTGGATCAAGAGTTGGATAT
CAACAGGCTCTCTGATTACGATGTTGATCATATCGTGCCACAGTCATTCTTGAAGGATGATTCTATCGAT
AACAAGGTGCTCACCAGGTCTGATAAGAACAGGGGTAAGAGTGATAACGTGCCAAGTGAAGAGGTTGTGA
AGAAAATGAAGAACTATTGGAGGCAGCTCCTCAACGCTAAGCTCATCACTCAGAGAAAGTTCGATAACTT
GACTAAGGCTGAGAGGGGAGGACTCTCTGAATTGGATAAGGCAGGATTCATCAAGAGGCAGCTTGTGGAA
ACCAGGCAGATCACTAAGCACGTTGCACAGATCCTCGATTCTAGGATGAACACCAAGTACGATGAGAACG
ATAAGTTGATCAGGGAAGTGAAGGTTATCACCCTCAAGTCAAAGCTCGTGTCTGATTTCAGAAAGGATTT
CCAATTCTACAAGGTGAGGGAAATCAACAACTACCACCACGCTCACGATGCTTACCTTAACGCTGTTGTT
GGAACCGCTCTCATCAAGAAGTATCCTAAGCTCGAGTCAGAGTTCGTGTACGGTGATTACAAGGTGTACG
ATGTGAGGAAGATGATCGCTAAGTCTGAGCAAGAGATCGGAAAGGCTACCGCTAAGTATTTCTTCTACTC
TAACATCATGAATTTCTTCAAGACCGAGATTACCCTCGCTAACGGTGAGATCAGAAAGAGGCCACTCATC
GAGACAAACGGTGAAACAGGTGAGATCGTGTGGGATAAGGGAAGGGATTTCGCTACCGTTAGAAAGGTGC
TCTCTATGCCACAGGTGAACATCGTTAAGAAAACCGAGGTGCAGACCGGTGGATTCTCTAAAGAGTCTAT
CCTCCCTAAGAGGAACTCTGATAAGCTCATTGCTAGGAAGAAGGATTGGGACCCTAAGAAATACGGTGGT
TTCGATTCTCCTACCGTGGCTTACTCTGTTCTCGTTGTGGCTAAGGTTGAGAAGGGAAAGAGTAAGAAGC
TCAAGTCTGTTAAGGAACTTCTCGGAATCACTATCATGGAAAGGTCATCTTTCGAGAAGAACCCAATCGA
TTTCCTCGAGGCTAAGGGATACAAAGAGGTTAAGAAGGATCTCATCATCAAGCTCCCAAAGTACTCACTC
TTCGAACTCGAGAACGGTAGAAAGAGGATGCTCGCTTCTGCTGGTGAGCTTCAAAAGGGAAACGAGCTTG
CTCTCCCATCTAAGTACGTTAACTTTCTTTACCTCGCTTCTCACTACGAGAAGTTGAAGGGATCTCCAGA
AGATAACGAGCAGAAGCAACTTTTCGTTGAGCAGCACAAGCACTACTTGGATGAGATCATCGAGCAGATC
TCTGAGTTCTCTAAAAGGGTGATCCTCGCTGATGCAAACCTCGATAAGGTGTTGTCTGCTTACAACAAGC
ACAGAGATAAGCCTATCAGGGAACAGGCAGAGAACATCATCCATCTCTTCACCCTTACCAACCTCGGTGC
TCCTGCTGCTTTCAAGTACTTCGATACAACCATCGATAGGAAGAGATACACCTCTACCAAAGAAGTGCTC
GATGCTACCCTCATCCATCAGTCTATCACTGGACTCTACGAGACTAGGATCGATCTCTCACAGCTCGGTG
GTGATTCAAGGGCTGATCCTAAGAAGAAGAGGAAGGTTTGACTCGAGATATGAAGATGAAGATGAAATAT
TTGGTGTGTCAAATAAAAAGCTTGTGTGCTTAAGTTTGTGTTTTTTTCTTGGCTTGTTGTGTTATGAATT
TGTGGCTTTTTCTAATATTAAATGAATGTAAGATCACATTATAATGAATAAACAAATGTTTCTATAATCC
ATTGTGAATGTTTTGTTGGATCTCTTCTGCAGCATATAACTACTGTATGTGCTATGGTATGGACTATGGA
ATATGATTAAAGATAAGGAGCTCAAACTATCAGTGTTTGACAGGATATATTGGCGGGTAAACCTAAGAGA
AAAGAGCGTTTATTAGAATAACGGATATTTAAAAGGGCGTGAAAAGGTTTATCCGTTCGTCCATTTGTAT
GTGCATGCCAACCACAGGGTTCCCCTCGGGATCAAAGTACTTTGATCCAACCCCTCCGCTGCTATAGTGC
AGTCGGCTTCTGACGTTCAGTGCAGCCGTCTTCTGAAAACGACATGTCGCACAAGTCCTAAGTTACGCGA
CAGGCTGCCGCCCTGCCCTTTTCCTGGCGTTTTCTTGTCGCGTGTTTTAGTCGCATAAAGTAGAATACTT
GCGACTAGAACCGGAGACATTACGCCATGAACAAGAGCGCCGCCGCTGGCCTGCTGGGCTATGCCCGCGT
CAGCACCGACGACCAGGACTTGACCAACCAACGGGCCGAACTGCACGCGGCCGGCTGCACCAAGCTGTTT
TCCGAGAAGATCACCGGCACCAGGCGCGACCGCCCGGAGCTGGCCAGGATGCTTGACCACCTACGCCCTG
GCGACGTTGTGACAGTGACCAGGCTAGACCGCCTGGCCCGCAGCACCCGCGACCTACTGGACATTGCCGA
GCGCATCCAGGAGGCCGGCGCGGGCCTGCGTAGCCTGGCAGAGCCGTGGGCCGACACCACCACGCCGGCC
GGCCGCATGGTGTTGACCGTGTTCGCCGGCATTGCCGAGTTCGAGCGTTCCCTAATCATCGACCGCACCC
GGAGCGGGCGCGAGGCCGCCAAGGCCCGAGGCGTGAAGTTTGGCCCCCGCCCTACCCTCACCCCGGCACA
GATCGCGCACGCCCGCGAGCTGATCGACCAGGAAGGCCGCACCGTGAAAGAGGCGGCTGCACTGCTTGGC
GTGCATCGCTCGACCCTGTACCGCGCACTTGAGCGCAGCGAGGAAGTGACGCCCACCGAGGCCAGGCGGC
GCGGTGCCTTCCGTGAGGACGCATTGACCGAGGCCGACGCCCTGGCGGCCGCCGAGAATGAACGCCAAGA
GGAACAAGCATGAAACCGCACCAGGACGGCCAGGACGAACCGTTTTTCATTACCGAAGAGATCGAGGCGG
AGATGATCGCGGCCGGGTACGTGTTCGAGCCGCCCGCGCACGGCTCAACCGTGCGGCTGCATGAAATCCT
GGCCGGTTTGTCTGATGCCAAGCTGGCGGCCTGGCCGGCCAGCTTGGCCGCTGAAGAAACCGAGCGCCGC
CGTCTAAAAAGGTGATGTGTATTTGAGTAAAACAGCTTGCGTCATGCGGTCGCTGCGTATATGATGCGAT
GAGTAAATAAACAAATACGCAAGGGGAACGCATGAAGGTTATCGCTGTACTTAACCAGAAAGGCGGGTCA
GGCAAGACGACCATCGCAACCCATCTAGCCCGCGCCCTGCAACTCGCCGGGGCCGATGTTCTGTTAGTCG
ATTCCGATCCCCAGGGCAGTGCCCGCGATTGGGCGGCCGTGCGGGAAGATCAACCGCTAACCGTTGTCGG
CATCGACCGCCCGACGATTGACCGCGACGTGAAGGCCATCGGCCGGCGCGACTTCGTAGTGATCGACGGA
GCGCCCCAGGCGGCGGACTTGGCTGTGTCCGCGATCAAGGCAGCCGACTTCGTGCTGATTCCGGTGCAGC
CAAGCCCTTACGACATATGGGCCACCGCCGACCTGGTGGAGCTGGTTAAGCAGCGCATTGAGGTCACGGA
TGGAAGGCTACAAGCGGCCTTTGTCGTGTCGCGGGCGATCAAAGGCACGCGCATCGGCGGTGAGGTTGCC
GAGGCGCTGGCCGGGTACGAGCTGCCCATTCTTGAGTCCCGTATCACGCAGCGCGTGAGCTACCCAGGCA
CTGCCGCCGCCGGCACAACCGTTCTTGAATCAGAACCCGAGGGCGACGCTGCCCGCGAGGTCCAGGCGCT
GGCCGCTGAAATTAAATCAAAACTCATTTGAGTTAATGAGGTAAAGAGAAAATGAGCAAAAGCACAAACA
CGCTAAGTGCCGGCCGTCCGAGCGCACGCAGCAGCAAGGCTGCAACGTTGGCCAGCCTGGCAGACACGCC
AGCCATGAAGCGGGTCAACTTTCAGTTGCCGGCGGAGGATCACACCAAGCTGAAGATGTACGCGGTACGC
CAAGGCAAGACCATTACCGAGCTGCTATCTGAATACATCGCGCAGCTACCAGAGTAAATGAGCAAATGAA
TAAATGAGTAGATGAATTTTAGCGGCTAAAGGAGGCGGCATGGAAAATCAAGAACAACCAGGCACCGACG
CCGTGGAATGCCCCATGTGTGGAGGAACGGGCGGTTGGCCAGGCGTAAGCGGCTGGGTTGTCTGCCGGCC
CTGCAATGGCACTGGAACCCCCAAGCCCGAGGAATCGGCGTGACGGTCGCAAACCATCCGGCCCGGTACA
AATCGGCGCGGCGCTGGGTGATGACCTGGTGGAGAAGTTGAAGGCCGCGCAGGCCGCCCAGCGGCAACGC
ATCGAGGCAGAAGCACGCCCCGGTGAATCGTGGCAAGCGGCCGCTGATCGAATCCGCAAAGAATCCCGGC
AACCGCCGGCAGCCGGTGCGCCGTCGATTAGGAAGCCGCCCAAGGGCGACGAGCAACCAGATTTTTTCGT
TCCGATGCTCTATGACGTGGGCACCCGCGATAGTCGCAGCATCATGGACGTGGCCGTTTTCCGTCTGTCG
AAGCGTGACCGACGAGCTGGCGAGGTGATCCGCTACGAGCTTCCAGACGGGCACGTAGAGGTTTCCGCAG
GGCCGGCCGGCATGGCCAGTGTGTGGGATTACGACCTGGTACTGATGGCGGTTTCCCATCTAACCGAATC
CATGAACCGATACCGGGAAGGGAAGGGAGACAAGCCCGGCCGCGTGTTCCGTCCACACGTTGCGGACGTA
CTCAAGTTCTGCCGGCGAGCCGATGGCGGAAAGCAGAAAGACGACCTGGTAGAAACCTGCATTCGGTTAA
ACACCACGCACGTTGCCATGCAGCGTACGAAGAAGGCCAAGAACGGCCGCCTGGTGACGGTATCCGAGGG
TGAAGCCTTGATTAGCCGCTACAAGATCGTAAAGAGCGAAACCGGGCGGCCGGAGTACATCGAGATCGAG
CTAGCTGATTGGATGTACCGCGAGATCACAGAAGGCAAGAACCCGGACGTGCTGACGGTTCACCCCGATT
ACTTTTTGATCGATCCCGGCATCGGCCGTTTTCTCTACCGCCTGGCACGCCGCGCCGCAGGCAAGGCAGA
AGCCAGATGGTTGTTCAAGACGATCTACGAACGCAGTGGCAGCGCCGGAGAGTTCAAGAAGTTCTGTTTC
ACCGTGCGCAAGCTGATCGGGTCAAATGACCTGCCGGAGTACGATTTGAAGGAGGAGGCGGGGCAGGCTG
GCCCGATCCTAGTCATGCGCTACCGCAACCTGATCGAGGGCGAAGCATCCGCCGGTTCCTAATGTACGGA
GCAGATGCTAGGGCAAATTGCCCTAGCAGGGGAAAAAGGTCGAAAAGGCCTCTTTCCTGTGGATAGCACG
TACATTGGGAACCCAAAGCCGTACATTGGGAACCGGAACCCGTACATTGGGAACCCAAAGCCGTACATTG
GGAACCGGTCACACATGTAAGTGACTGATATAAAAGAGAAAAAAGGCGATTTTTCCGCCTAAAACTCTTT
AAAACTTATTAAAACTCTTAAAACCCGCCTGGCCTGTGCATAACTGTCTGGCCAGCGCACAGCCGAAGAG
CTGCAAAAAGCGCCTACCCTTCGGTCGCTGCGCTCCCTACGCCCCGCCGCTTCGCGTCGGCCTATCGCGG
CCGCTGGCCGCTCAAAAATGGCTGGCCTACGGCCAGGCAATCTACCAGGGCGCGGACAAGCCGCGCCGTC
GCCACTCGACCGCCGGCGCCCACATCAAGGCACCCTGCCTCGCGCGTTTCGGTGATGACGGTGAAAACCT
CTGACACATGCAGCTCCCGGAAACGGTCACAGCTTGTCTGTAAGCGGATGCCGGGAGCAGACAAGCCCGT
CAGGGCGCGTCAGCGGGTGTTGGCGGGTGTCGGGGCGCAGCCATGACCCAGTCACGTAGCGATAGCGGAG
TGTATACTGGCTTAACTATGCGGCATCAGAGCAGATTGTACTGAGAGTGCACCATATGCGGTGTGAAATA
CCGCACAGATGCGTAAGGAGAAAATACCGCATCAGGCGCTCTTCCGCTTCCTCGCTCACTGACTCGCTGC
GCTCGGTCGTTCGGCTGCGGCGAGCGGTATCAGCTCACTCAAAGGCGGTAATACGGTTATCCACAGAATC
AGGGGATAACGCAGGAAAGAACATGTGAGCAAAAGGCCAGCAAAAGGCCAGGAACCGTAAAAAGGCCGCG
TTGCTGGCGTTTTTCCATAGGCTCCGCCCCCCTGACGAGCATCACAAAAATCGACGCTCAAGTCAGAGGT
GGCGAAACCCGACAGGACTATAAAGATACCAGGCGTTTCCCCCTGGAAGCTCCCTCGTGCGCTCTCCTGT
TCCGACCCTGCCGCTTACCGGATACCTGTCCGCCTTTCTCCCTTCGGGAAGCGTGGCGCTTTCTCATAGC
TCACGCTGTAGGTATCTCAGTTCGGTGTAGGTCGTTCGCTCCAAGCTGGGCTGTGTGCACGAACCCCCCG
TTCAGCCCGACCGCTGCGCCTTATCCGGTAACTATCGTCTTGAGTCCAACCCGGTAAGACACGACTTATC
GCCACTGGCAGCAGCCACTGGTAACAGGATTAGCAGAGCGAGGTATGTAGGCGGTGCTACAGAGTTCTTG
AAGTGGTGGCCTAACTACGGCTACACTAGAAGGACAGTATTTGGTATCTGCGCTCTGCTGAAGCCAGTTA
CCTTCGGAAAAAGAGTTGGTAGCTCTTGATCCGGCAAACAAACCACCGCTGGTAGCGGTGGTTTTTTTGT
TTGCAAGCAGCAGATTACGCGCAGAAAAAAAGGATCTCAAGAAGATCCTTTGATCTTTTCTACGGGGTCT
GACGCTCAGTGGAACGAAAACTCACGTTAAGGGATTTTGGTCATGCATTCTAGGTACTAAAACAATTCAT
CCAGTAAAATATAATATTTTATTTTCTCCCAATCAGGCTTGATCCCCAGTAAGTCAAAAAATAGCTCGAC
ATACTGTTCTTCCCCGATATCCTCCCTGATCGACCGGACGCAGAAGGCAATGTCATACCACTTGTCCGCC
CTGCCGCTTCTCCCAAGATCAATAAAGCCACTTACTTTGCCATCTTTCACAAAGATGTTGCTGTCTCCCA
GGTCGCCGTGGGAAAAGACAAGTTCCTCTTCGGGCTTTTCCGTCTTTAAAAAATCATACAGCTCGCGCGG
ATCTTTAAATGGAGTGTCTTCTTCCCAGTTTTCGCAATCCACATCGGCCAGATCGTTATTCAGTAAGTAA
TCCAATTCGGCTAAGCGGCTGTCTAAGCTATTCGTATAGGGACAATCCGATATGTCGATGGAGTGAAAGA
GCCTGATGCACTCCGCATACAGCTCGATAATCTTTTCAGGGCTTTGTTCATCTTCATACTCTTCCGAGCA
AAGGACGCCATCGGCCTCACTCATGAGCAGATTGCTCCAGCCATCATGCCGTTCAAAGTGCAGGACCTTT
GGAACAGGCAGCTTTCCTTCCAGCCATAGCATCATGTCCTTTTCCCGTTCCACATCATAGGTGGTCCCTT
TATACCGGCTGTCCGTCATTTTTAAATATAGGTTTTCATTTTCTCCCACCAGCTTATATACCTTAGCAGG
AGACATTCCTTCCGTATCTTTTACGCAGCGGTATTTTTCGATCAGTTTTTTCAATTCCGGTGATATTCTC
ATTTTAGCCATTTATTATTTCCTTCCTCTTTTCTACAGTATTTAAAGATACCCCAAGAAGCTAATTATAA
CAAGACGAACTCCAATTCACTGTTCCTTGCATTCTAAAACCTTAAATACCAGAAAACAGCTTTTTCAAAG
TTGTTTTCAAAGTTGGCGTATAACATAGTATCGACGGAGCCGATTTTGAAACCGCGGTGATCACAGGCAG
CAACGCTCTGTCATCGTTACAATCAACATGCTACCCTCCGCGAGATCATCCGTGTTTCAAACCCGGCAGC
TTAGTTGCCGTTCTTCCGAATAGCATCGGTAACATGAGCAAAGTCTGCCGCCTTACAACGGCTCTCCCGC
TGACGCCGTCCCGGACTGATGGGCTGCCTGTATCGAGTGGTGATTTTGTGCCGAGCTGCCGGTCGGGGAG
CTGTTGGCTGGCTGGTGGCAGGATATATTGTGGTGTAAACAAATTGACGCTTAGACAACTTAATAACACA
TTGCGGACGTTTTTAATGTACTGAATTAACGCCGAATTAATTCGGGGGATCTGGATTTTAGTACTGGATT
TTGGTTTTAGGAATTAGAAATTTTATTGATAGAAGTATTTTACAAATACAAATACATACTAAGGGTTTCT
TATATGCTCAACACATGAGCGAAACCCTATAGGAACCCTAATTCCCTTATCTGGGAACTACTCACACATT
ATTATGGAGAAAATAGAGCTTGTCGATCGTTAATTAATCACCTCCAAGATCCCGGACGAGTGCTGGGGCG
TCGGTTTCCACTATCGGCGAGTACTTCTACACAGCCATCGGTCCAGACGGCCGCGCTTCTGCGGGCGATT
TGTGTACGCCCGACAGTCCCGGCTCCGGATCGGACGATTGCGTCGCATCGACCCTGCGCCCAAGCTGCAT
CATCGAAATTGCCGTCAACCAAGCTCTGATAGAGTTGGTCAAGACCAATGCGGAGCATATACGCCCGGAG
CCGCGGCGATCCTGCAAGCTCCGGATGCCTCCGCTCGAAGTAGCGCGTCTGCTGCTCCATACAAGCCAAC
CACGGCCTCCAGAAGAAGATGTTGGCGACCTCGTATTGGGAATCCCCGAACATCGCCTCGCTCCAGTCAA
TGACCGCTGTTATGCGGCCATTGTCCGTCAGGACATTGTTGGAGCCGAAATCCGCGTGCACGAGGTGCCG
GACTTCGGGGCAGTCCTCGGCCCAAAGCATCAGCTCATCGAGAGCCTGCGCGACGGACGCACTGACGGTG
TCGTCCATCACAGTTTGCCAGTGATACACATGGGGATCAGCAATCGCGCATATGAAATCACGCCATGTAG
TGTATTGACCGATTCCTTGCGGTCCGAATGGGCCGAACCCGCTCGTCTGGCTAAGATCGGCCGCAGCGAT
CGCATCCATGGCCTCCGCGACCGGCTGCAGAACAGCGGGCAGTTCGGTTTCAGGCAGGTCTTGCAACGTG
ACACCCTGTGCACGGCGGGAGATGCAATAGGTCAGGCTCTCGCTGAATTCCCCAATGTCAAGCACTTCCG
GAATCGGGAGCGCGGCCGATGCAAAGTGCCGATAAACATAACGATCTTTGTAGAAACCATCGGCGCAGCT
ATTTACCCGCAGGACATATCCACGCCCTCCTACATCGAAGCTGAAAGCACGAGATTCTTCGCCCTCCGAG
AGCTGCATCAGGTCGGACACGCTGTCGAACTTTTCGATCAGAAACTTCTCGACAGACGTCGCGGTGAGTT
CAGGCTTTTTCATCCTAGGAGAGATAGATTTGTAGAGAGAGACTGGTGATTTCAGCGTGTCCTCTCCAAA
TGAAATGAACTTCCTTATATAGAGGAAGGTCTTGCGAAGGATAGTGGGATTGTGCGTCATCCCTTACGTC
AGTGGAGATATCACATCAATCCACTTGCTTTGAAGACGTGGTTGGAACGTCTTCTTTTTCCACGATGCTC
CTCGTGGGTGGGGGTCCATCTTTGGGACCACTGTCGGCAGAGGCATCTTGAACGATAGCCTTTCCTTTAT
CGCAATGATGGCATTTGTAGGTGCCACCTTCCTTTTCTACTGTCCTTTTGATGAAGTGACAGATAGCTGG
GCAATGGAATCCGAGGAGGTTTCCCGATATTACCCTTTGTTGAAAAGTCTCAATAGCCCTTTGGTCTTCT
GAGACTGTATCTTTGATATTCTTGGAGTAGACGAGAGTGTCGTGCTCCACCATGTTATCACATCAATCCA
CTTGCTTTGAAGACGTGGTTGGAACGTCTTCTTTTTCCACGATGCTCCTCGTGGGTGGGGGTCCATCTTT
GGGACCACTGTCGGCAGAGGCATCTTGAACGATAGCCTTTCCTTTATCGCAATGATGGCATTTGTAGGTG
CCACCTTCCTTTTCTACTGTCCTTTTGATGAAGTGACAGATAGCTGGGCAATGGAATCCGAGGAGGTTTC
CCGATATTACCCTTTGTTGAAAAGTCTCAATAGCCCTTTGGTCTTCTGAGACTGTATCTTTGATATTCTT
GGAGTAGACGAGAGTGTCGTGCTCCACCATG
Features (pLannotate 1.2.2; 16 found; start..end, strand, type, name):
      8..2004    +  promoter       Ubi promoter: maize polyubiquitin gene promoter
   2029..6585    +  CDS            cas9: CAS9_STRP1 - Also known as csn1 From Streptococcus pyogenes serotype M1.
   6629..6877    +  terminator     HSP terminator: efficient transcription terminator from the Arabidopsis thaliana heat shock protein 18.2 gene (Nagaya et al., 2010)
   6898..6922    +  misc_feature   RB T-DNA repeat: right border repeat from nopaline C58 T-DNA
   7261..7662    +  CDS            Y4CG_SINFN (fragment): Protein inferred from homology: Swiss-Prot protein existence level 3. From Sinorhizobium fredii (strain NBRC 101917 / NGR234).
   8222..8851    +  CDS            pVS1 StaA: stability protein from the Pseudomonas plasmid pVS1 (Heeb et al., 2000)
   9284..10352   +  CDS            pVS1 RepA (fragment): replication protein from the Pseudomonas plasmid pVS1 (Heeb et al., 2000)
  10418..10612   +  rep_origin     pVS1 oriV: origin of replication for the Pseudomonas plasmid pVS1 (Heeb et al., 2000)
  10815..10854   +  CDS            rop (fragment): Rop protein, which maintains plasmids at low copy number; rop
  10956..11096   +  misc_feature   bom: basis of mobility region from pBR322
  11282..11870   -  rep_origin     ori: high-copy-number ColE1/pMB1/pBR322/pUC origin of replication
  11957..12751   -  CDS            KanR: aminoglycoside phosphotransferase; aphA-3; confers resistance to kanamycin
  13176..13200   +  misc_feature   LB T-DNA repeat: left border repeat from nopaline C58 T-DNA
  13278..13452   -  polyA_signal   CaMV poly(A) signal: cauliflower mosaic virus polyadenylation signal
  13493..14503   -  CDS            HygR: aminoglycoside phosphotransferase from E. coli; aph(4)-Ia; confers resistance to hygromycin
  14542..15219   -  promoter       CaMV 35S promoter (enhanced): cauliflower mosaic virus 35S promoter with a duplicated enhancer region
