>Addgene plasmid #137891 | pGEL082 | addgene full sequence | sequence record 272836 | Addgene NGS Result
GGCGCGCCTGCAGTGCAGCGTGACCCGGTCGTGCCCCTCTCTTGAGATAAGGTGAGCATTGCATGTCTAA
GTTATAAAAAATTACCACATATTTTTTTTGTCACACTTGTTTGAAGTGCAGTTTATCTATCTTTATACAT
ATATTTAAACTTTACTCTACGAATAATATAATCTATAGTACTACAATAATATCAGTGTTTTAGAGAATCA
TATAAATGAACAGTTAGACATGGTCTAAAGGACAATTGAGTATTTTGACAACAGGACTCTACAGTTTTAT
CTTTTTAGTGTGCATGTGTTCTCCTTTTTTTTTGCAAATAGCTTCACCTATATAATACTTCATCCATTTT
ATTAGTACATCCATTTAGGGTTTAGGGTTAATGGTTTTTATAGACTAATTTTTTTAGTACATCTATTTTA
TTCTATTTTAGCCTCTAAATTAAGAAAACTAAAACTCTATTTTAGTTTTTTTATTTAATAATTTAGATAT
AAAATAGAATAAAATAAAGTGACTAAAAATTAAACAAATACCCTTTAAGAAATTAAAAAAACTAAGGAAA
CATTTTTCTTGTTTCGAGTAGATAATGCCAGCCTGTTAAACGCCGTCGACGAGTCTAACGGACACCAACC
AGCGAACCAGCAGCGTCGCGTCGGGCCAAGCGAAGCAGACGGCACGGCATCTCTGTCGCTGCCTCTGGAC
CCCTCTCGAGAGTTCCGCTCCACCGTTGGACTTGCTCCGCTGTCGGCATCCAGAAATTGCGTGGCGGAGC
GGCAGACGTGAGCCGGCACGGCAGGCGGCCTCCTCCTCCTCTCACGGCACCGGCAGCTACGGGGGATTCC
TTTCCCACCGCTCCTTCGCTTTCCCTTCCTCGCCCGCCGTAATAAATAGACACCCCCTCCACACCCTCTT
TCCCCAACCTCGTGTTGTTCGGAGCGCACACACACACAACCAGAACTCCCCCAAATCCACCCGTCGGCAC
CTCCGCTTCAAGGTACGCCGCTCGTCCTCCCCCCCCCCCTCTCTACCTTCTCAAGATCGGCGTTCCGGTC
CATGGTTAGGGCCCGGTAGTTCTACTTCTGTTCATGTTTGTGTTAGATCCGTGTTTGTGTTAGATCCGTG
CTACTAGCGTTCGTACACGGATGCGACCTGTACGTCAGACACGTTCTGATTGCTAACTTGCCAGTGTTTC
TCTTTGGGGAATCCTGGGATGGCTCTAGCCGTTCCGCAGACGGGATCGATTTCATGATTTTTTTTGTTTC
GTTGCATAGGGTTTGGTTTGCCCTTTTCCTTTATTTCAATATATGCCGTGCACTTGTTTGTCGGGTCATC
TTTTCATGCTTTTTTTTGTCTTGGTTGTGATGATGTGGTCTGGTTGGGCGGTCGTTCAAGATCGGAGTAG
AATTAATTCTGTTTCAAACTACCTGGTGGATTTATTAATTTTGGATCTGTATGTGTGTGCCATACATATT
CATAGTTACGAATTGAAGATGATGGATGGAAATATCGATCTAGGATAGGTATACATGTTGATGCGGGTTT
TACTGATGCATATACAGAGATGCTTTTTGTTCGCTTGGTTGTGATGATGTGGTGTGGTTGGGCGGTCGTT
CATTCGTTCAAGATCGGAGTAGAATACTGTTTCAAACTACCTGGTGTATTTATTAATTTTGGAACTGTAT
GTGTGTGTCATACATCTTCATAGTTACGAGTTTAAGATGGATGGAAATATCGATCTAGGATAGGTATACA
TGTTGATGTGGGTTTTACTGATGCATATACATGATGGCATATGCAGCATCTATTCATATGCTCTAACCTT
GAGTACCTATCTATTATAATAAACAAGTATGTTTTATAATTATTTTGATCTTGATATACTTGGATGATGG
CATATGCAGCAGCTATATGTGGATTTTTTTAGCCCTGCCTTCATACGCTATTTATTTGCTTGGTACTGTT
TCTTTTGTCGATGCTCACCCTGTTGTTTGGTGTTACTTCTGCAGCCTGCAGGTAGATCGCTCGTCGACAT
GGATAAGAAGTACTCTATCGGACTCGATATCGGAACTAACTCTGTGGGATGGGCTGTGATCACCGATGAG
TACAAGGTGCCATCTAAGAAGTTCAAGGTTCTCGGAAACACCGATAGGCACTCTATCAAGAAAAACCTTA
TCGGTGCTCTCCTCTTCGATTCTGGTGAAACTGCTGAGGCTACCAGACTCAAGAGAACCGCTAGAAGAAG
GTACACCAGAAGAAAGAACAGGATCTGCTACCTCCAAGAGATCTTCTCTAACGAGATGGCTAAAGTGGAT
GATTCATTCTTCCACAGGCTCGAAGAGTCATTCCTCGTGGAAGAAGATAAGAAGCACGAGAGGCACCCTA
TCTTCGGAAACATCGTTGATGAGGTGGCATACCACGAGAAGTACCCTACTATCTACCACCTCAGAAAGAA
GCTCGTTGATTCTACTGATAAGGCTGATCTCAGGCTCATCTACCTCGCTCTCGCTCACATGATCAAGTTC
AGAGGACACTTCCTCATCGAGGGTGATCTCAACCCTGATAACTCTGATGTGGATAAGTTGTTCATCCAGC
TCGTGCAGACCTACAACCAGCTTTTCGAAGAGAACCCTATCAACGCTTCAGGTGTGGATGCTAAGGCTAT
CCTCTCTGCTAGGCTCTCTAAGTCAAGAAGGCTTGAGAACCTCATTGCTCAGCTCCCTGGTGAGAAGAAG
AACGGACTTTTCGGAAACTTGATCGCTCTCTCTCTCGGACTCACCCCTAACTTCAAGTCTAACTTCGATC
TCGCTGAGGATGCAAAGCTCCAGCTCTCAAAGGATACCTACGATGATGATCTCGATAACCTCCTCGCTCA
GATCGGAGATCAGTACGCTGATTTGTTCCTCGCTGCTAAGAACCTCTCTGATGCTATCCTCCTCAGTGAT
ATCCTCAGAGTGAACACCGAGATCACCAAGGCTCCACTCTCAGCTTCTATGATCAAGAGATACGATGAGC
ACCACCAGGATCTCACACTTCTCAAGGCTCTTGTTAGACAGCAGCTCCCAGAGAAGTACAAAGAGATTTT
CTTCGATCAGTCTAAGAACGGATACGCTGGTTACATCGATGGTGGTGCATCTCAAGAAGAGTTCTACAAG
TTCATCAAGCCTATCCTCGAGAAGATGGATGGAACCGAGGAACTCCTCGTGAAGCTCAATAGAGAGGATC
TTCTCAGAAAGCAGAGGACCTTCGATAACGGATCTATCCCTCATCAGATCCACCTCGGAGAGTTGCACGC
TATCCTTAGAAGGCAAGAGGATTTCTACCCATTCCTCAAGGATAACAGGGAAAAGATTGAGAAGATTCTC
ACCTTCAGAATCCCTTACTACGTGGGACCTCTCGCTAGAGGAAACTCAAGATTCGCTTGGATGACCAGAA
AGTCTGAGGAAACCATCACCCCTTGGAACTTCGAAGAGGTCAATATGCTGTCAAAGGCAGCTTTTGTCAC
CGGAGGAGACCTTGGTCTCAGTTTTAGAGCTAGAAATAGCAAGTTAAAATAAGGCTAGTCCGTTATCAAC
TTGAAAAAGTGGCACCGAGTCGGTGCTTTTGTCACCGGATGTGTTTTCCGGTCTGATGAGTCCGTGAGGA
CGAAACAAAAGCTTTCTTTTCTTTTCCTTTTCGTTGCTTGTTTTCCCCTTCTGATGTTGTGTGTTGAGTT
TATTGTTTGGTTTGCTGGTAGATCCAGTATTTGGATCATTTTTCCTTTTTTTTTTCTTTCATTGCTTCTG
CGGAGGGATGAGTTTGTGCATGAATCTTTTGTTGGTTGGATTCGCTTAGTTTTCACACTAGTCCTTTGAT
TCAGCGCAAATCTTTGTTAATTGGCTCGCTTAATTCTGACATAAAGTGTTCCTTCTTGGTTCTGCTTGCA
GGTGGTGGATAAGGGTGCTAGTGCTCAGTCTTTCATCGAGAGGATGACCAACTTCGATAAGAACCTTCCA
AACGAGAAGGTGCTCCCTAAGCACTCTTTGCTCTACGAGTACTTCACCGTGTACAACGAGTTGACCAAGG
TTAAGTACGTGACCGAGGGAATGAGGAAGCCTGCTTTTTTGTCAGGTGAGCAAAAGAAGGCTATCGTTGA
TCTCTTGTTCAAGACCAACAGAAAGGTGACCGTGAAGCAGCTCAAAGAGGATTACTTCAAGAAAATCGAG
TGCTTCGATTCAGTTGAGATTTCTGGTGTTGAGGATAGGTTCAACGCATCTCTCGGAACCTACCACGATC
TCCTCAAGATCATTAAGGATAAGGATTTCTTGGATAACGAGGAAAACGAGGATATCTTGGAGGATATCGT
TCTTACCCTCACCCTCTTTGAAGATAGAGAGATGATTGAAGAAAGGCTCAAGACCTACGCTCATCTCTTC
GATGATAAGGTGATGAAGCAGTTGAAGAGAAGAAGATACACTGGTTGGGGAAGGCTCTCAAGAAAGCTCA
TTAACGGAATCAGGGATAAGCAGTCTGGAAAGACAATCCTTGATTTCCTCAAGTCTGATGGATTCGCTAA
CAGAAACTTCATGCAGCTCATCCACGATGATTCTCTCACCTTTAAAGAGGATATCCAGAAGGCTCAGGTT
TCAGGACAGGGTGATAGTCTCCATGAGCATATCGCTAACCTCGCTGGATCTCCTGCAATCAAGAAGGGAA
TCCTCCAGACTGTGAAGGTTGTGGATGAGTTGGTGAAGGTGATGGGAAGGCATAAGCCTGAGAACATCGT
GATCGAAATGGCTAGAGAGAACCAGACCACTCAGAAGGGACAGAAGAACTCTAGGGAAAGGATGAAGAGG
ATCGAGGAAGGTATCAAAGAGCTTGGATCTCAGATCCTCAAAGAGCACCCTGTTGAGAACACTCAGCTCC
AGAATGAGAAGCTCTACCTCTACTACCTCCAGAACGGAAGGGATATGTATGTGGATCAAGAGTTGGATAT
CAACAGGCTCTCTGATTACGATGTTGATCATATCGTGCCACAGTCATTCTTGAAGGATGATTCTATCGAT
AACAAGGTGCTCACCAGGTCTGATAAGAACAGGGGTAAGAGTGATAACGTGCCAAGTGAAGAGGTTGTGA
AGAAAATGAAGAACTATTGGAGGCAGCTCCTCAACGCTAAGCTCATCACTCAGAGAAAGTTCGATAACTT
GACTAAGGCTGAGAGGGGAGGACTCTCTGAATTGGATAAGGCAGGATTCATCAAGAGGCAGCTTGTGGAA
ACCAGGCAGATCACTAAGCACGTTGCACAGATCCTCGATTCTAGGATGAACACCAAGTACGATGAGAACG
ATAAGTTGATCAGGGAAGTGAAGGTTATCACCCTCAAGTCAAAGCTCGTGTCTGATTTCAGAAAGGATTT
CCAATTCTACAAGGTGAGGGAAATCAACAACTACCACCACGCTCACGATGCTTACCTTAACGCTGTTGTT
GGAACCGCTCTCATCAAGAAGTATCCTAAGCTCGAGTCAGAGTTCGTGTACGGTGATTACAAGGTGTACG
ATGTGAGGAAGATGATCGCTAAGTCTGAGCAAGAGATCGGAAAGGCTACCGCTAAGTATTTCTTCTACTC
TAACATCATGAATTTCTTCAAGACCGAGATTACCCTCGCTAACGGTGAGATCAGAAAGAGGCCACTCATC
GAGACAAACGGTGAAACAGGTGAGATCGTGTGGGATAAGGGAAGGGATTTCGCTACCGTTAGAAAGGTGC
TCTCTATGCCACAGGTGAACATCGTTAAGAAAACCGAGGTGCAGACCGGTGGATTCTCTAAAGAGTCTAT
CCTCCCTAAGAGGAACTCTGATAAGCTCATTGCTAGGAAGAAGGATTGGGACCCTAAGAAATACGGTGGT
TTCGATTCTCCTACCGTGGCTTACTCTGTTCTCGTTGTGGCTAAGGTTGAGAAGGGAAAGAGTAAGAAGC
TCAAGTCTGTTAAGGAACTTCTCGGAATCACTATCATGGAAAGGTCATCTTTCGAGAAGAACCCAATCGA
TTTCCTCGAGGCTAAGGGATACAAAGAGGTTAAGAAGGATCTCATCATCAAGCTCCCAAAGTACTCACTC
TTCGAACTCGAGAACGGTAGAAAGAGGATGCTCGCTTCTGCTGGTGAGCTTCAAAAGGGAAACGAGCTTG
CTCTCCCATCTAAGTACGTTAACTTTCTTTACCTCGCTTCTCACTACGAGAAGTTGAAGGGATCTCCAGA
AGATAACGAGCAGAAGCAACTTTTCGTTGAGCAGCACAAGCACTACTTGGATGAGATCATCGAGCAGATC
TCTGAGTTCTCTAAAAGGGTGATCCTCGCTGATGCAAACCTCGATAAGGTGTTGTCTGCTTACAACAAGC
ACAGAGATAAGCCTATCAGGGAACAGGCAGAGAACATCATCCATCTCTTCACCCTTACCAACCTCGGTGC
TCCTGCTGCTTTCAAGTACTTCGATACAACCATCGATAGGAAGAGATACACCTCTACCAAAGAAGTGCTC
GATGCTACCCTCATCCATCAGTCTATCACTGGACTCTACGAGACTAGGATCGATCTCTCACAGCTCGGTG
GTGATTCAAGGGCTGATCCTAAGAAGAAGAGGAAGGTTTGACTCGAGATATGAAGATGAAGATGAAATAT
TTGGTGTGTCAAATAAAAAGCTTGTGTGCTTAAGTTTGTGTTTTTTTCTTGGCTTGTTGTGTTATGAATT
TGTGGCTTTTTCTAATATTAAATGAATGTAAGATCACATTATAATGAATAAACAAATGTTTCTATAATCC
ATTGTGAATGTTTTGTTGGATCTCTTCTGCAGCATATAACTACTGTATGTGCTATGGTATGGACTATGGA
ATATGATTAAAGATAAGGAGCTCAAACTATCAGTGTTTGACAGGATATATTGGCGGGTAAACCTAAGAGA
AAAGAGCGTTTATTAGAATAATCGGATATTTAAAAGGGCGTGAAAAGGTTTATCCGTTCGTCCATTTGTA
TGTGCATGCCAACCACAGGGTTCCCCTCGGGATCAAAGTACTTTGATCCAACCCCTCCGCTGCTATAGTG
CAGTCGGCTTCTGACGTTCAGTGCAGCCGTCTTCTGAAAACGACATGTCGCACAAGTCCTAAGTTACGCG
ACAGGCTGCCGCCCTGCCCTTTTCCTGGCGTTTTCTTGTCGCGTGTTTTAGTCGCATAAAGTAGAATACT
TGCGACTAGAACCGGAGACATTACGCCATGAACAAGAGCGCCGCCGCTGGCCTGCTGGGCTATGCCCGCG
TCAGCACCGACGACCAGGACTTGACCAACCAACGGGCCGAACTGCACGCGGCCGGCTGCACCAAGCTGTT
TTCCGAGAAGATCACCGGCACCAGGCGCGACCGCCCGGAGCTGGCCAGGATGCTTGACCACCTACGCCCT
GGCGACGTTGTGACAGTGACCAGGCTAGACCGCCTGGCCCGCAGCACCCGCGACCTACTGGACATTGCCG
AGCGCATCCAGGAGGCCGGCGCGGGCCTGCGTAGCCTGGCAGAGCCGTGGGCCGACACCACCACGCCGGC
CGGCCGCATGGTGTTGACCGTGTTCGCCGGCATTGCCGAGTTCGAGCGTTCCCTAATCATCGACCGCACC
CGGAGCGGGCGCGAGGCCGCCAAGGCCCGAGGCGTGAAGTTTGGCCCCCGCCCTACCCTCACCCCGGCAC
AGATCGCGCACGCCCGCGAGCTGATCGACCAGGAAGGCCGCACCGTGAAAGAGGCGGCTGCACTGCTTGG
CGTGCATCGCTCGACCCTGTACCGCGCACTTGAGCGCAGCGAGGAAGTGACGCCCACCGAGGCCAGGCGG
CGCGGTGCCTTCCGTGAGGACGCATTGACCGAGGCCGACGCCCTGGCGGCCGCCGAGAATGAACGCCAAG
AGGAACAAGCATGAAACCGCACCAGGACGGCCAGGACGAACCGTTTTTCATTACCGAAGAGATCGAGGCG
GAGATGATCGCGGCCGGGTACGTGTTCGAGCCGCCCGCGCACGGCTCAACCGTGCGGCTGCATGAAATCC
TGGCCGGTTTGTCTGATGCCAAGCTGGCGGCCTGGCCGGCCAGCTTGGCCGCTGAAGAAACCGAGCGCCG
CCGTCTAAAAAGGTGATGTGTATTTGAGTAAAACAGCTTGCGTCATGCGGTCGCTGCGTATATGATGCGA
TGAGTAAATAAACAAATACGCAAGGGGAACGCATGAAGGTTATCGCTGTACTTAACCAGAAAGGCGGGTC
AGGCAAGACGACCATCGCAACCCATCTAGCCCGCGCCCTGCAACTCGCCGGGGCCGATGTTCTGTTAGTC
GATTCCGATCCCCAGGGCAGTGCCCGCGATTGGGCGGCCGTGCGGGAAGATCAACCGCTAACCGTTGTCG
GCATCGACCGCCCGACGATTGACCGCGACGTGAAGGCCATCGGCCGGCGCGACTTCGTAGTGATCGACGG
AGCGCCCCAGGCGGCGGACTTGGCTGTGTCCGCGATCAAGGCAGCCGACTTCGTGCTGATTCCGGTGCAG
CCAAGCCCTTACGACATATGGGCCACCGCCGACCTGGTGGAGCTGGTTAAGCAGCGCATTGAGGTCACGG
ATGGAAGGCTACAAGCGGCCTTTGTCGTGTCGCGGGCGATCAAAGGCACGCGCATCGGCGGTGAGGTTGC
CGAGGCGCTGGCCGGGTACGAGCTGCCCATTCTTGAGTCCCGTATCACGCAGCGCGTGAGCTACCCAGGC
ACTGCCGCCGCCGGCACAACCGTTCTTGAATCAGAACCCGAGGGCGACGCTGCCCGCGAGGTCCAGGCGC
TGGCCGCTGAAATTAAATCAAAACTCATTTGAGTTAATGAGGTAAAGAGAAAATGAGCAAAAGCACAAAC
ACGCTAAGTGCCGGCCGTCCGAGCGCACGCAGCAGCAAGGCTGCAACGTTGGCCAGCCTGGCAGACACGC
CAGCCATGAAGCGGGTCAACTTTCAGTTGCCGGCGGAGGATCACACCAAGCTGAAGATGTACGCGGTACG
CCAAGGCAAGACCATTACCGAGCTGCTATCTGAATACATCGCGCAGCTACCAGAGTAAATGAGCAAATGA
ATAAATGAGTAGATGAATTTTAGCGGCTAAAGGAGGCGGCATGGAAAATCAAGAACAACCAGGCACCGAC
GCCGTGGAATGCCCCATGTGTGGAGGAACGGGCGGTTGGCCAGGCGTAAGCGGCTGGGTTGCCTGCCGGC
CCTGCAATGGCACTGGAACCCCCAAGCCCGAGGAATCGGCGTGAGCGGTCGCAAACCATCCGGCCCGGTA
CAAATCGGCGCGGCGCTGGGTGATGACCTGGTGGAGAAGTTGAAGGCCGCGCAGGCCGCCCAGCGGCAAC
GCATCGAGGCAGAAGCACGCCCCGGTGAATCGTGGCAAGCGGCCGCTGATCGAATCCGCAAAGAATCCCG
GCAACCGCCGGCAGCCGGTGCGCCGTCGATTAGGAAGCCGCCCAAGGGCGACGAGCAACCAGATTTTTTC
GTTCCGATGCTCTATGACGTGGGCACCCGCGATAGTCGCAGCATCATGGACGTGGCCGTTTTCCGTCTGT
CGAAGCGTGACCGACGAGCTGGCGAGGTGATCCGCTACGAGCTTCCAGACGGGCACGTAGAGGTTTCCGC
AGGGCCGGCCGGCATGGCCAGTGTGTGGGATTACGACCTGGTACTGATGGCGGTTTCCCATCTAACCGAA
TCCATGAACCGATACCGGGAAGGGAAGGGAGACAAGCCCGGCCGCGTGTTCCGTCCACACGTTGCGGACG
TACTCAAGTTCTGCCGGCGAGCCGATGGCGGAAAGCAGAAAGACGACCTGGTAGAAACCTGCATTCGGTT
AAACACCACGCACGTTGCCATGCAGCGTACGAAGAAGGCCAAGAACGGCCGCCTGGTGACGGTATCCGAG
GGTGAAGCCTTGATTAGCCGCTACAAGATCGTAAAGAGCGAAACCGGGCGGCCGGAGTACATCGAGATCG
AGCTAGCTGATTGGATGTACCGCGAGATCACAGAAGGCAAGAACCCGGACGTGCTGACGGTTCACCCCGA
TTACTTTTTGATCGATCCCGGCATCGGCCGTTTTCTCTACCGCCTGGCACGCCGCGCCGCAGGCAAGGCA
GAAGCCAGATGGTTGTTCAAGACGATCTACGAACGCAGTGGCAGCGCCGGAGAGTTCAAGAAGTTCTGTT
TCACCGTGCGCAAGCTGATCGGGTCAAATGACCTGCCGGAGTACGATTTGAAGGAGGAGGCGGGGCAGGC
TGGCCCGATCCTAGTCATGCGCTACCGCAACCTGATCGAGGGCGAAGCATCCGCCGGTTCCTAATGTACG
GAGCAGATGCTAGGGCAAATTGCCCTAGCAGGGGAAAAAGGTCGAAAAGGCCTCTTTCCTGTGGATAGCA
CGTACATTGGGAACCCAAAGCCGTACATTGGGAACCGGAACCCGTACATTGGGAACCCAAAGCCGTACAT
TGGGAACCGGTCACACATGTAAGTGACTGATATAAAAGAGAAAAAAGGCGATTTTTCCGCCTAAAACTCT
TTAAAACTTATTAAAACTCTTAAAACCCGCCTGGCCTGTGCATAACTGTCTGGCCAGCGCACAGCCGAAG
AGCTGCAAAAAGCGCCTACCCTTCGGTCGCTGCGCTCCCTACGCCCCGCCGCTTCGCGTCGGCCTATCGC
GGCCGCTGGCCGCTCAAAAATGGCTGGCCTACGGCCAGGCAATCTACCAGGGCGCGGACAAGCCGCGCCG
TCGCCACTCGACCGCCGGCGCCCACATCAAGGCACCCTGCCTCGCGCGTTTCGGTGATGACGGTGAAAAC
CTCTGACACATGCAGCTCCCGGAAACGGTCACAGCTTGTCTGTAAGCGGATGCCGGGAGCAGACAAGCGC
GTCAGCGGGTGTTGGCGGGTGTCGGGGCGCAGCCATGACCCAGTCACGTAGCGATAGCGGAGTGTATACT
GGCTTAACTATGCGGCATCAGAGCAGATTGTACTGAGAGTGCACCATATGCGGTGTGAAATACCGCACAG
ATGCGTAAGGAGAAAATACCGCATCAGGCGCTCTTCCGCTTCCTCGCTCACTGACTCGCTGCGCTCGGTC
GTTCGGCTGCGGCGAGCGGTATCAGCTCACTCAAAGGCGGTAATACGGTTATCCACAGAATCAGGGGATA
ACGCAGGAAAGAACATGTGAGCAAAAGGCCAGCAAAAGGCCAGGAACCGTAAAAAGGCCGCGTTGCTGGC
GTTTTTCCATAGGCTCCGCCCCCCTGACGAGCATCACAAAAATCGACGCTCAAGTCAGAGGTGGCGAAAC
CCGACAGGACTATAAAGATACCAGGCGTTTCCCCCTGGAAGCTCCCTCGTGCGCTCTCCTGTTCCGACCC
TGCCGCTTACCGGATACCTGTCCGCCTTTCTCCCTTCGGGAAGCGTGGCGCTTTCTCATAGCTCACGCTG
TAGGTATCTCAGTTCGGTGTAGGTCGTTCGCTCCAAGCTGGGCTGTGTGCACGAACCCCCCGTTCAGCCC
GACCGCTGCGCCTTATCCGGTAACTATCGTCTTGAGTCCAACCCGGTAAGACACGACTTATCGCCACTGG
CAGCAGCCACTGGTAACAGGATTAGCAGAGCGAGGTATGTAGGCGGTGCTACAGAGTTCTTGAAGTGGTG
GCCTAACTACGGCTACACTAGAAGGACAGTATTTGGTATCTGCGCTCTGCTGAAGCCAGTTACCTTCGGA
AAAAGAGTTGGTAGCTCTTGATCCGGCAAACAAACCACCGCTGGTAGCGGTGGTTTTTTTGTTTGCAAGC
AGCAGATTACGCGCAGAAAAAAAGGATCTCAAGAAGATCCTTTGATCTTTTCTACGGGGTCTGACGCTCA
GTGGAACGAAAACTCACGTTAAGGGATTTTGGTCATGCATTCTAGGTACTAAAACAATTCATCCAGTAAA
ATATAATATTTTATTTTCTCCCAATCAGGCTTGATCCCCAGTAAGTCAAAAAATAGCTCGACATACTGTT
CTTCCCCGATATCCTCCCTGATCGACCGGACGCAGAAGGCAATGTCATACCACTTGTCCGCCCTGCCGCT
TCTCCCAAGATCAATAAAGCCACTTACTTTGCCATCTTTCACAAAGATGTTGCTGTCTCCCAGGTCGCCG
TGGGAAAAGACAAGTTCCTCTTCGGGCTTTTCCGTCTTTAAAAAATCATACAGCTCGCGCGGATCTTTAA
ATGGAGTGTCTTCTTCCCAGTTTTCGCAATCCACATCGGCCAGATCGTTATTCAGTAAGTAATCCAATTC
GGCTAAGCGGCTGTCTAAGCTATTCGTATAGGGACAATCCGATATGTCGATGGAGTGAAAGAGCCTGATG
CACTCCGCATACAGCTCGATAATCTTTTCAGGGCTTTGTTCATCTTCATACTCTTCCGAGCAAAGGACGC
CATCGGCCTCACTCATGAGCAGATTGCTCCAGCCATCATGCCGTTCAAAGTGCAGGACCTTTGGAACAGG
CAGCTTTCCTTCCAGCCATAGCATCATGTCCTTTTCCCGTTCCACATCATAGGTGGTCCCTTTATACCGG
CTGTCCGTCATTTTTAAATATAGGTTTTCATTTTCTCCCACCAGCTTATATACCTTAGCAGGAGACATTC
CTTCCGTATCTTTTACGCAGCGGTATTTTTCGATCAGTTTTTTCAATTCCGGTGATATTCTCATTTTAGC
CATTTATTATTTCCTTCCTCTTTTCTACAGTATTTAAAGATACCCCAAGAAGCTAATTATAACAAGACGA
ACTCCAATTCACTGTTCCTTGCATTCTAAAACCTTAAATACCAGAAAACAGCTTTTTCAAAGTTGTTTTC
AAAGTTGGCGTATAACATAGTATCGACGGAGCCGATTTTGAAACCGCGGTGATCACAGGCAGCAACGCTC
TGTCATCGTTACAATCAACATGCTACCCTCCGCGAGATCATCCGTGTTTCAAACCCGGCAGCTTAGTTGC
CGTTCTTCCGAATAGCATCGGTAACATGAGCAAAGTCTGCCGCCTTACAACGGCTCTCCCGCTGACGCCG
TCCCGGACTGATGGGCTGCCTGTATCGAGTGGTGATTTTGTGCCGAGCTGCCGGTCGGGGAGCTGTTGGC
TGGCTGGTGGCAGGATATATTGTGGTGTAAACAAATTGACGCTTAGACAACTTAATAACACATTGCGGAC
GTTTTTAATGTACTGAATTAACGCCGAATTAATTCGGGGGATCTGGATTTTAGTACTGGATTTTGGTTTT
AGGAATTAGAAATTTTATTGATAGAAGTATTTTACAAATACAAATACATACTAAGGGTTTCTTATATGCT
CAACACATGAGCGAAACCCTATAGGAACCCTAATTCCCTTATCTGGGAACTACTCACACATTATTATGGA
GAAAATAGAGCTTGTCGATCGTTAATTAATCACCTCCAAGATCCCGGACGAGTGCTGGGGCGTCGGTTTC
CACTATCGGCGAGTACTTCTACACAGCCATCGGTCCAGACGGCCGCGCTTCTGCGGGCGATTTGTGTACG
CCCGACAGTCCCGGCTCCGGATCGGACGATTGCGTCGCATCGACCCTGCGCCCAAGCTGCATCATCGAAA
TTGCCGTCAACCAAGCTCTGATAGAGTTGGTCAAGACCAATGCGGAGCATATACGCCCGGAGCCGCGGCG
ATCCTGCAAGCTCCGGATGCCTCCGCTCGAAGTAGCGCGTCTGCTGCTCCATACAAGCCAACCACGGCCT
CCAGAAGAAGATGTTGGCGACCTCGTATTGGGAATCCCCGAACATCGCCTCGCTCCAGTCAATGACCGCT
GTTATGCGGCCATTGTCCGTCAGGACATTGTTGGAGCCGAAATCCGCGTGCACGAGGTGCCGGACTTCGG
GGCAGTCCTCGGCCCAAAGCATCAGCTCATCGAGAGCCTGCGCGACGGACGCACTGACGGTGTCGTCCAT
CACAGTTTGCCAGTGATACACATGGGGATCAGCAATCGCGCATATGAAATCACGCCATGTAGTGTATTGA
CCGATTCCTTGCGGTCCGAATGGGCCGAACCCGCTCGTCTGGCTAAGATCGGCCGCAGCGATCGCATCCA
TGGCCTCCGCGACCGGCTGCAGAACAGCGGGCAGTTCGGTTTCAGGCAGGTCTTGCAACGTGACACCCTG
TGCACGGCGGGAGATGCAATAGGTCAGGCTCTCGCTGAATTCCCCAATGTCAAGCACTTCCGGAATCGGG
AGCGCGGCCGATGCAAAGTGCCGATAAACATAACGATCTTTGTAGAAACCATCGGCGCAGCTATTTACCC
GCAGGACATATCCACGCCCTCCTACATCGAAGCTGAAAGCACGAGATTCTTCGCCCTCCGAGAGCTGCAT
CAGGTCGGACACGCTGTCGAACTTTTCGATCAGAAACTTCTCGACAGACGTCGCGGTGAGTTCAGGCTTT
TTCATCCTAGGAGAGATAGATTTGTAGAGAGAGACTGGTGATTTCAGCGTGTCCTCTCCAAATGAAATGA
ACTTCCTTATATAGAGGAAGGGTCTTGCGAAGGATAGTGGGATTGTGCGTCATCCCTTACGTCAGTGGAG
ATATCACATCAATCCACTTGCTTTGAAGACGTGGTTGGAACGTCTTCTTTTTCCACGATGCTCCTCGTGG
GTGGGGGTCCATCTTTGGGACCACTGTCGGCAGAGGCATCTTGAACGATAGCCTTTCCTTTATCGCAATG
ATGGCATTTGTAGGTGCCACCTTCCTTTTCTACTGTCCTTTTGATGAAGTGACAGATAGCTGGGCAATGG
AATCCGAGGAGGTTTCCCGATATTACCCTTTGTTGAAAAGTCTCAATAGCCCTTTGGTCTTCTGAGACTG
TATCTTTGATATTCTTGGAGTAGACGAGAGTGTCGTGCTCCACCATG
Features (pLannotate 1.2.2; 17 found; start..end, strand, type, name):
      8..2004    +  promoter       Ubi promoter: maize polyubiquitin gene promoter
   2029..6585    +  CDS            cas9: CAS9_STRP1 - Also known as csn1 From Streptococcus pyogenes serotype M1.
   6629..6877    +  terminator     HSP terminator: efficient transcription terminator from the Arabidopsis thaliana heat shock protein 18.2 gene (Nagaya et al., 2010)
   6898..6922    +  misc_feature   RB T-DNA repeat: right border repeat from nopaline C58 T-DNA
   7262..7663    +  CDS            Y4CG_SINFN (fragment): Protein inferred from homology: Swiss-Prot protein existence level 3. From Sinorhizobium fredii (strain NBRC 101917 / NGR234).
   8223..8852    +  CDS            pVS1 StaA: stability protein from the Pseudomonas plasmid pVS1 (Heeb et al., 2000)
   9281..10354   +  CDS            pVS1 RepA: replication protein from the Pseudomonas plasmid pVS1 (Heeb et al., 2000)
  10420..10614   +  rep_origin     pVS1 oriV: origin of replication for the Pseudomonas plasmid pVS1 (Heeb et al., 2000)
  10817..10856   +  CDS            rop (fragment): Rop protein, which maintains plasmids at low copy number; rop
  10948..11088   +  misc_feature   bom: basis of mobility region from pBR322
  11274..11862   -  rep_origin     ori: high-copy-number ColE1/pMB1/pBR322/pUC origin of replication
  11949..12743   -  CDS            KanR: aminoglycoside phosphotransferase; aphA-3; confers resistance to kanamycin
  13168..13192   +  misc_feature   LB T-DNA repeat: left border repeat from nopaline C58 T-DNA
  13270..13444   -  polyA_signal   CaMV poly(A) signal: cauliflower mosaic virus polyadenylation signal
  13485..14495   -  CDS            HygR: aminoglycoside phosphotransferase from E. coli; aph(4)-Ia; confers resistance to hygromycin
  14540..14885   -  promoter       CaMV 35S promoter: strong constitutive promoter from cauliflower mosaic virus
  14542..14588   -  promoter       minimal CaMV 35S promoter: minimal 35S promoter from cauliflower mosaic virus
