[The description below was written by a language model from this plasmid's Addgene catalogue record and pLannotate feature annotations shown in this document.]
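Description:
pGEL082 is an empty-backbone Agrobacterium binary vector for plant genome editing, built on pZHY988 and catalogued as a plant expression/CRISPR plasmid. It implements an intron-based single transcript unit (iSTU) CRISPR/Cas9 design. The maize polyubiquitin promoter drives a Streptococcus pyogenes Cas9 coding region that ends at the Arabidopsis HSP18.2 terminator. According to the stated purpose, an OsCDPK2 intron is included together with a ribozyme ("RZ") structure. In this system the guide RNA unit is carried within the intron, so Cas9 mRNA and guide come from a single Pol II transcript, and the ribozymes release the guide. Neither the intron, the ribozymes nor a guide scaffold is annotated separately in the feature tables. However, the annotated Cas9 span is longer than a standard Cas9 open reading frame, which is consistent with an embedded intron cassette. No guide is present, and users are expected to clone their own spacer. The requirement for a ccdB-survival strain suggests a ccdB counter-selection stuffer at the cloning site, but this too is not annotated.

The T-DNA is bounded by nopaline-type left and right border repeats. It also carries a hygromycin resistance gene under a CaMV 35S promoter with a CaMV poly(A) signal, for selecting transformed plant cells. Outside the borders, a ColE1/pUC-type origin with the bom site supports high-copy replication in E. coli. The pVS1 oriV, RepA and StaA maintain the plasmid in Agrobacterium, and kanamycin resistance provides bacterial selection.

The two sequence records differ by about 330 nt. The depositor's sequence shows an enhanced 35S promoter with a duplicated enhancer, whereas the repository's sequencing result shows only a single-copy 35S promoter.
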