Addgene plasmid #137891: pGEL082
Purpose: (Empty Backbone) iSTU-CRISPR/Cas9 with OsCDPK2intron, RZ structure backbone
Depositing lab: Yong Zhang. Depositing organization: University of Electronic Science and Technology of China. Publication: Intron-Based Single Transcript Unit CRISPR Systems for Plant Genome Editing. Zhong Z, Liu S, Liu X, Liu B, Tang X, Ren Q, Zhou J, Zheng X, Qi Y, Zhang Y. Rice (N Y). 2020 Feb 3;13(1):8. doi: 10.1186/s12284-020-0369-8. PubMed 32016614.
Backbone
  Vector backbone: pZHY988
  Vector type: Plant Expression, CRISPR
Growth in bacteria
  Bacterial resistance: Kanamycin, 50 μg/mL
  Growth temperature: 37°C
  Growth strain: ccdB Survival
  Copy number: High Copy
Gene/Insert
  Gene/Insert name: None
Terms and licenses: Academic/Nonprofit Terms; Industry Terms: Not Available to Industry
How to cite: pGEL082 was a gift from Yong Zhang (Addgene plasmid # 137891 ; http://n2t.net/addgene:137891 ; RRID:Addgene_137891)
